Addgene plasmid #231918: SARS-CoV-2 spike G145 mutant
Purpose: For expression of SARS-CoV-2 spike protein with glycan deletion at N1098, N1173, N1194 by implementing Asn-to-Gln mutation
Depositing lab: Sriram Neelamegham. Depositing organization: University at Buffalo (SUNY Buffalo). Publication: Conserved role of spike S2 domain N-glycosylation across betacoronaviruses. Yang Q, Kelkar A, Manicassamy B, Neelamegham S. Npj Viruses. 2025 Jan 25;3(1):4. doi: 10.1038/s44298-024-00085-7. PubMed 40295734.
Backbone
  Vector backbone: pCAGGS
  Vector type: Mammalian Expression
Growth in bacteria
  Bacterial resistance: Ampicillin, 100 μg/mL
  Growth temperature: 37°C
  Growth strain: NEB Stable
  Copy number: High Copy
Gene/Insert
  Gene/Insert name: spike G145
  Species: SARS-CoV-2
  Mutation: N1098Q, N1173Q, N1194Q
  Entrez Gene: S (a.k.a. GU280_gp02, spike glycoprotein)
  Promoter: CMV
  Tag / fusion protein: FLAG (C terminal on insert)
  Cloning method: Restriction Enzyme; 5′ cloning site unknown (unknown if destroyed)
Resource information
  A portion of this plasmid was derived from a plasmid made by: Hyeryun Choe and Michael Farzan, Plasmid pCAGGS-SARS2-S-D614 (C-flag) (Addgene #156420)
Terms and licenses: Academic/Nonprofit Terms; Industry Terms: Not Available to Industry
How to cite: SARS-CoV-2 spike G145 mutant was a gift from Sriram Neelamegham (Addgene plasmid # 231918 ; http://n2t.net/addgene:231918 ; RRID:Addgene_231918)
