[The description below was written by a language model from this plasmid's Addgene catalogue record and pLannotate feature annotations shown in this document.]
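Description:
SARS-CoV-2 spike G145 mutant is a mammalian expression plasmid of about 8.6 kb built on the pCAGGS backbone. It is propagated in E. coli through a high-copy ColE1/pUC-type origin and selected with ampicillin via the β-lactamase gene and its own promoter. The backbone also carries remnants of the lac promoter/operator region, an SV40 origin of replication (which can support episomal amplification in cells expressing SV40 large T antigen) and an SV40 polyadenylation signal. The catalogue entry lists the promoter as CMV. The annotated sequence shows the full composite CAG arrangement typical of pCAGGS: the human CMV immediate-early enhancer fused to the chicken β-actin promoter, followed by a chimeric chicken β-actin/rabbit β-globin intron. Together these give strong, broadly active transcription in mammalian cells.

The insert is the full-length SARS-CoV-2 spike (S) glycoprotein coding sequence with a C-terminal FLAG epitope tag for detection or immunoprecipitation, terminated by the rabbit β-globin poly(A) signal. The short β-globin "CDS" fragment annotated just upstream of the spike gene probably reflects residual β-globin exon sequence adjoining the intron rather than an intended fusion. The spike carries three Asn-to-Gln substitutions, N1098Q, N1173Q and N1194Q. These remove the corresponding N-linked glycosylation sites in the S2 domain while conservatively replacing the asparagine side chain. The record states that part of the plasmid derives from an earlier C-terminally FLAG-tagged pCAGGS spike construct designated D614. The construct is intended for expressing this glycan-deficient spike in mammalian cells, in the context of work on the role of S2-domain N-glycosylation across betacoronaviruses.
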