Features (pLannotate 1.2.2; 18 found; start..end, strand, type, name):
      5..384     +  enhancer       CMV enhancer: human cytomegalovirus immediate early enhancer
    386..661     +  promoter       chicken β-actin promoter: No description available
    662..1682    +  intron         chimeric intron: chimera between introns from chicken β-actin and rabbit β-globin
   1680..1736    +  CDS            HBB (fragment): HBB_LEPEU - Experimental evidence at protein level: Swiss-Prot protein existence level 1. Involved in oxygen transport from the lung to the various peripheral tissues. From Lepus europaeus (European hare).
   1746..5564    +  CDS            S: SPIKE_SARS2 - Experimental evidence at protein level: Swiss-Prot protein existence level 1. [Spike glycoprotein]: May down-regulate host tetherin (BST2) by lysosomal degradation, thereby counteracting its antiviral activity. From Severe acute respiratory syndrome coronavirus 2 (2019-nCoV) (SARS-CoV-2).
   5571..5594    +  CDS            FLAG: FLAG® epitope tag, followed by an enterokinase cleavage site
   5687..5742    +  polyA_signal   β-globin poly(A) signal: rabbit β-globin polyadenylation signal (Gil and Proudfoot, 1987)
   6127..6143    -  protein_bind   lac operator: The lac repressor binds to the lac operator to inhibit transcription in E. coli. This inhibition can be relieved by adding lactose or isopropyl-β-D-thiogalactopyranoside (IPTG). lac repressor encoded by lacI
   6151..6181    -  promoter       lac promoter: promoter for the E. coli lac operon
   6196..6217    -  protein_bind   CAP binding site: CAP binding activates transcription in the presence of cAMP. E. coli catabolite activator protein
   6230..6269    -  CDS            lacI (fragment): lac repressor; lacI; The lac repressor binds to the lac operator to inhibit transcription in E. coli. This inhibition can be relieved by adding lactose or isopropyl-β-D-thiogalactopyranoside (IPTG).
   6276..6298    +  promoter       SV40 promoter (fragment): SV40 enhancer and early promoter
   6322..6457    +  rep_origin     SV40 ori: SV40 origin of replication
   6477..6611    +  polyA_signal   SV40 poly(A) signal: SV40 polyadenylation signal
   6613..6667    -  CDS            lacI (fragment): lac repressor; lacI; The lac repressor binds to the lac operator to inhibit transcription in E. coli. This inhibition can be relieved by adding lactose or isopropyl-β-D-thiogalactopyranoside (IPTG).
   6850..7438    -  rep_origin     ori: high-copy-number ColE1/pMB1/pBR322/pUC origin of replication
   7609..8469    -  CDS            AmpR: β-lactamase; bla; confers resistance to ampicillin, carbenicillin, and related antibiotics
   8470..8574    -  promoter       AmpR promoter: bla
>Addgene plasmid #231918 | SARS-CoV-2 spike G145 mutant | addgene full sequence | sequence record 458824 | Addgene NGS Result
GGTCGACATTGATTATTGACTAGTTATTAATAGTAATCAATTACGGGGTCATTAGTTCATAGCCCATATA
TGGAGTTCCGCGTTACATAACTTACGGTAAATGGCCCGCCTGGCTGACCGCCCAACGACCCCCGCCCATT
GACGTCAATAATGACGTATGTTCCCATAGTAACGCCAATAGGGACTTTCCATTGACGTCAATGGGTGGAG
TATTTACGGTAAACTGCCCACTTGGCAGTACATCAAGTGTATCATATGCCAAGTACGCCCCCTATTGACG
TCAATGACGGTAAATGGCCCGCCTGGCATTATGCCCAGTACATGACCTTATGGGACTTTCCTACTTGGCA
GTACATCTACGTATTAGTCATCGCTATTACCATGGTCGAGGTGAGCCCCACGTTCTGCTTCACTCTCCCC
ATCTCCCCCCCCTCCCCACCCCCAATTTTGTATTTATTTATTTTTTAATTATTTTGTGCAGCGATGGGGG
CGGGGGGGGGGGGGGSGCGCGCCAGGCGGGGCGGGGCGGGGCGAGGGGCGGGGCGGGGCGAGGCGGAGAG
GTGCGGCGGCAGCCAATCAGAGCGGCGCGCTCCGAAAGTTTCCTTTTATGGCGAGGCGGCGGCGGCGGCG
GCCCTATAAAAAGCGAAGCGCGCGGCGGGCGGGAGTCGCTGCGCGCTGCCTTCGCCCCGTGCCCCGCTCC
GCCGCCGCCTCGCGCCGCCCGCCCCGGCTCTGACTGACCGCGTTACTCCCACAGGTGAGCGGGCGGGACG
GCCCTTCTCCTCCGGGCTGTAATTAGCGCTTGGTTTAATGACGGCTTGTTTCTTTTCTGTGGCTGCGTGA
AAGCCTTGAGGGGCTCCGGGAGGGCCCTTTGTGCGGGGGGAGCGGCTCGGGGGGTGCGTGCGTGTGTGTG
TGCGTGGGGAGCGCCGCGTGCGGCTCCGCGCTGCCCGGCGGCTGTGAGCGCTGCGGGCGCGGCGCGGGGC
TTTGTGCGCTCCGCAGTGTGCGCGAGGGGAGCGCGGCCGGGGGCGGTGCCCCGCGGTGCGGGGGGGGCTG
CGAGGGGAACAAAGGCTGCGTGCGGGGTGTGTGCGTGGGGGGGTGAGCAGGGGGTGTGGGCGCGTCGGTC
GGGCTGCAACCCCCCCTGCACCCCCCTCCCCGAGTTGCTGAGCACGGCCCGGCTTCGGGTGCGGGGCTCC
GTACGGGGCGTGGCGCGGGGCTCGCCGTGCCGGGCGGGGGGTGGCGGCAGGTGGGGGTGCCGGGCGGGGC
GGGGCCGCCTCGGGCCGGGGAGGGCTCGGGGGAGGGGCGCGGCGGCCCCCGGAGCGCCGGCGGCTGTCGA
GGCGCGGCGAGCCGCAGCCATTGCCTTTTATGGTAATCGTGCGAGAGGGCGCAGGGACTTCCTTTGTCCC
AAATCTGTGCGGAGCCGAAATCTGGGAGGCGCCGCCGCACCCCCTCTAGCGGGCGCGGGGCGAAGCGGTG
CGGCGCCGGCAGGAAGGAAATGGGCGGGGAGGGCCTTCGTGCGTCGCCGCGCCGCCGTCCCCTTCTCCCT
CTCCAGCCTCGGGGCTGTCCGCGGGGGGACGGCTGCCTTCGGGGGGGACGGGGCAGGGCGGGGTTCGGCT
TCTGGCGTGTGACCGGCGGCTCTAGCTAGAGCCTCTGCTAACCATGTTCATGCCTTCTTCTTTTTCCTAC
AGCTCCTGGGCAACGTGCTGGTTATTGTGCTGTCTCATCATTTTGGCAAAGAATTCGCCGCCACCATGTT
TGTGTTCCTGGTCCTGCTCCCACTGGTTTCCAGCCAATGTGTTAACCTCACAACCCGCACCCAGCTGCCT
CCCGCCTATACCAACAGTTTTACTCGGGGAGTGTATTACCCTGACAAAGTTTTCAGGAGCTCAGTTCTGC
ACTCAACCCAGGATCTCTTTCTGCCTTTTTTTTCCAACGTGACTTGGTTCCATGCAATTCACGTTTCCGG
GACCAACGGCACCAAAAGGTTCGATAACCCCGTGCTGCCCTTTAACGACGGCGTCTATTTCGCAAGCACT
GAGAAAAGCAATATCATCAGGGGCTGGATTTTTGGGACAACCTTGGATAGCAAGACCCAGTCACTGCTGA
TCGTTAATAATGCAACCAATGTGGTGATCAAAGTGTGCGAATTTCAGTTTTGCAATGACCCCTTTCTGGG
CGTCTACTATCATAAAAACAATAAATCTTGGATGGAGTCTGAGTTTAGGGTGTATTCTAGCGCGAATAAT
TGTACCTTTGAATATGTATCACAACCATTTCTCATGGATCTCGAAGGCAAACAAGGCAATTTCAAAAACT
TGAGAGAGTTCGTCTTCAAAAACATCGATGGATATTTTAAAATATACAGCAAACATACCCCAATAAACCT
GGTCCGCGACCTCCCTCAGGGTTTCAGCGCCCTCGAGCCTCTCGTCGATCTTCCTATCGGGATCAACATC
ACAAGATTTCAAACCTTGCTGGCTCTTCATCGATCCTACCTGACCCCTGGCGATTCCTCTTCCGGGTGGA
CCGCCGGCGCCGCTGCCTATTATGTGGGGTATCTGCAACCTCGCACGTTTCTCCTCAAGTATAATGAGAA
TGGAACTATCACCGATGCGGTAGACTGTGCGTTGGACCCACTCTCTGAGACCAAGTGCACTTTGAAGTCC
TTTACCGTTGAAAAGGGGATCTATCAGACATCCAATTTTAGAGTCCAACCCACGGAATCCATCGTTCGGT
TCCCCAATATCACAAATCTCTGCCCTTTCGGAGAGGTATTCAACGCAACTCGCTTCGCTTCTGTGTATGC
GTGGAACAGAAAACGCATCTCCAACTGCGTCGCTGATTACTCTGTTCTGTATAACTCCGCCTCCTTTAGC
ACCTTCAAGTGTTACGGCGTCAGCCCCACAAAGCTCAACGACTTGTGTTTCACTAACGTCTACGCCGACT
CCTTCGTGATCCGGGGGGACGAAGTTCGGCAGATTGCGCCTGGACAGACTGGTAAAATCGCTGACTATAA
CTATAAGCTCCCAGATGACTTTACCGGCTGTGTGATTGCTTGGAACTCTAATAATCTCGACAGCAAAGTT
GGAGGCAACTATAATTATCTCTACCGGTTGTTTCGGAAGAGCAATCTCAAGCCATTCGAGAGAGACATAA
GCACGGAGATCTACCAAGCCGGCTCCACTCCATGCAATGGGGTTGAAGGCTTTAATTGTTATTTTCCCCT
CCAATCCTATGGTTTTCAACCGACTAATGGAGTCGGGTATCAACCCTACAGGGTTGTCGTCTTGAGCTTC
GAGCTCTTGCACGCTCCTGCTACGGTGTGTGGTCCGAAAAAATCAACAAACCTCGTCAAAAACAAATGTG
TGAATTTTAACTTTAACGGACTGACTGGCACCGGGGTGCTGACTGAGAGCAATAAGAAGTTTCTTCCATT
TCAACAATTCGGTCGGGATATCGCGGACACCACTGATGCTGTGCGCGATCCGCAAACCTTGGAGATCTTG
GACATAACTCCGTGCAGCTTCGGAGGCGTCTCTGTTATCACCCCTGGAACGAATACATCTAACCAAGTTG
CGGTCCTTTATCAGGGCGTTAACTGCACAGAAGTACCCGTCGCGATACATGCGGATCAGCTGACCCCTAC
TTGGCGGGTCTACTCAACCGGCTCTAATGTGTTTCAAACTCGGGCGGGATGTTTGATCGGAGCTGAGCAC
GTGAATAACTCTTATGAATGCGATATACCAATCGGCGCAGGGATTTGCGCATCTTACCAAACCCAAACCA
ACTCTCCTCGGCGGGCTCGCTCCGTCGCATCCCAATCCATTATCGCCTATACCATGAGTCTCGGAGCTGA
GAACTCTGTCGCTTACAGCAACAATTCTATAGCCATCCCAACCAACTTCACGATTAGCGTTACAACAGAG
ATACTCCCCGTCAGCATGACGAAAACTTCCGTTGATTGTACGATGTATATCTGTGGGGATTCTACAGAGT
GTAGCAATCTGCTGTTGCAGTATGGCTCCTTCTGTACCCAATTGAATCGGGCACTCACCGGCATCGCTGT
GGAACAAGACAAAAATACGCAAGAAGTTTTCGCACAGGTGAAGCAAATCTACAAGACGCCTCCAATCAAA
GACTTTGGCGGATTCAATTTTTCTCAGATTCTGCCTGATCCCTCAAAGCCCAGCAAAAGAAGCTTCATCG
AGGACCTGCTCTTCAACAAGGTCACTCTCGCAGATGCCGGGTTCATCAAACAATATGGAGATTGCTTGGG
CGACATTGCTGCGCGGGATCTTATTTGTGCTCAAAAGTTCAATGGGCTGACCGTCCTGCCGCCCCTCTTG
ACCGATGAAATGATTGCTCAATACACCTCCGCGTTGCTCGCGGGAACTATCACTTCCGGCTGGACCTTCG
GCGCCGGCGCTGCCCTCCAGATACCGTTTGCCATGCAAATGGCCTACAGATTCAACGGCATCGGAGTCAC
ACAGAATGTCCTGTACGAAAATCAAAAATTGATAGCCAATCAGTTTAATTCTGCAATCGGCAAAATACAA
GACTCCCTGTCCTCTACTGCCTCCGCACTTGGGAAATTGCAAGACGTCGTGAACCAAAACGCACAGGCCC
TTAACACTCTGGTGAAACAGTTGAGCTCCAACTTCGGCGCTATAAGCTCCGTCTTGAACGATATACTCTC
TCGCCTGGACAAAGTCGAGGCTGAAGTCCAGATCGACAGATTGATAACAGGCAGGCTTCAATCCCTGCAA
ACCTACGTCACGCAGCAGCTGATCAGAGCCGCAGAGATCAGGGCTTCCGCAAATCTTGCTGCAACAAAAA
TGTCCGAATGCGTCTTGGGCCAATCAAAGCGCGTCGATTTCTGTGGAAAGGGCTACCATCTCATGAGCTT
TCCCCAAAGCGCCCCGCACGGCGTGGTTTTTCTCCACGTCACCTACGTCCCCGCTCAAGAGAAGAACTTT
ACAACCGCTCCTGCAATTTGCCATGATGGGAAAGCGCACTTTCCTCGCGAAGGCGTCTTTGTCTCCCAGG
GCACACATTGGTTTGTTACTCAACGGAACTTTTATGAACCACAAATCATTACCACGGACAACACGTTCGT
GTCCGGCAACTGTGACGTTGTCATCGGAATTGTTAACAACACGGTTTACGATCCTCTGCAACCCGAGCTT
GACTCCTTTAAGGAAGAACTGGACAAGTACTTCAAAAATCACACCTCACCGGATGTGGACTTGGGCGATA
TCTCTGGCATACAGGCGTCAGTCGTGAACATTCAAAAGGAAATTGATCGACTCAACGAGGTCGCAAAGAA
TCTTCAGGAATCCCTGATAGATCTGCAGGAGTTGGGGAAGTACGAGCAGTATATAAAGTGGCCTTGGTAT
ATATGGCTTGGCTTTATCGCCGGCCTCATTGCAATCGTGATGGTCACCATCATGCTGTGCTGCATGACCT
CATGTTGCTCCTGTCTTAAGGGGTGCTGCTCCTGCGGTTCCTGTTGCAAATTTGACGAGGACGACAGCGA
ACCGGTGCTTAAGGGTGTGAAGCTGCATTACACCGGAGGCGATTACAAGGATGACGATGACAAGTGACGG
CCGCCTGCAGGTTAATTAAGATCTTTTTCCCTCTGCCAAAAATTATGGGGACATCATGAAGCCCCTTGAG
CATCTGACTTCTGGCTAATAAAGGAAATTTATTTTCATTGCAATAGTGTGTTGGAATTTTTTGTGTCTCT
CACTCGGAAGGACATATGGGAGGGCAAATCATTTAAAACATCAGAATGAGTATTTGGTTTAGAGTTTGGC
AACATATGCCCATATGCTGGCTGCCATGAACAAAGGTTGGCTATAAAGAGGTCATCAGTATATGAAACAG
CCCCCTGCTGTCCATTCCTTATTCCATAGAAAAGCCTTGACTTGAGGTTAGATTTTTTTTATATTTTGTT
TTGTGTTATTTTTTTCTTTAACATCCCTAAAATTTTCCTTACATGTTTTACTAGCCAGATTTTTCCTCCT
CTCCTGACTACTCCCAGTCATAGCTGTCCCTCTTCTCTTATGGAGATCCCTCGACCTGCAGCCCAAGCTT
GGCGTAATCATGGTCATAGCTGTTTCCTGTGTGAAATTGTTATCCGCTCACAATTCCACACAACATACGA
GCCGGAAGCATAAAGTGTAAAGCCTGGGGTGCCTAATGAGTGAGCTAACTCACATTAATTGCGTTGCGCT
CACTGCCCGCTTTCCAGTCGGGAAACCTGTCGTGCCAGCGGATCCGCATCTCAATTAGTCAGCAACCATA
GTCCCGCCCCTAACTCCGCCCATCCCGCCCCTAACTCCGCCCAGTTCCGCCCATTCTCCGCCCCATGGCT
GACTAATTTTTTTTATTTATGCAGAGGCCGAGGCCGCCTCGGCCTCTGAGCTATTCCAGAAGTAGTGAGG
AGGCTTTTTTGGAGGCCTAGGCTTTTGCAAAAAGCTAACTTGTTTATTGCAGCTTATAATGGTTACAAAT
AAAGCAATAGCATCACAAATTTCACAAATAAAGCATTTTTTTCACTGCATTCTAGTTGTGGTTTGTCCAA
ACTCATCAATGTATCTTATCATGTCTGGATCCGCTGCATTAATGAATCGGCCAACGCGCGGGGAGAGGCG
GTTTGCGTATTGGGCGCTCTTCCGCTTCCTCGCTCACTGACTCGCTGCGCTCGGTCGTTCGGCTGCGGCG
AGCGGTATCAGCTCACTCAAAGGCGGTAATACGGTTATCCACAGAATCAGGGGATAACGCAGGAAAGAAC
ATGTGAGCAAAAGGCCAGCAAAAGGCCAGGAACCGTAAAAAGGCCGCGTTGCTGGCGTTTTTCCATAGGC
TCCGCCCCCCTGACGAGCATCACAAAAATCGACGCTCAAGTCAGAGGTGGCGAAACCCGACAGGACTATA
AAGATACCAGGCGTTTCCCCCTGGAAGCTCCCTCGTGCGCTCTCCTGTTCCGACCCTGCCGCTTACCGGA
TACCTGTCCGCCTTTCTCCCTTCGGGAAGCGTGGCGCTTTCTCATAGCTCACGCTGTAGGTATCTCAGTT
CGGTGTAGGTCGTTCGCTCCAAGCTGGGCTGTGTGCACGAACCCCCCGTTCAGCCCGACCGCTGCGCCTT
ATCCGGTAACTATCGTCTTGAGTCCAACCCGGTAAGACACGACTTATCGCCACTGGCAGCAGCCACTGGT
AACAGGATTAGCAGAGCGAGGTATGTAGGCGGTGCTACAGAGTTCTTGAAGTGGTGGCCTAACTACGGCT
ACACTAGAAGAACAGTATTTGGTATCTGCGCTCTGCTGAAGCCAGTTACCTTCGGAAAAAGAGTTGGTAG
CTCTTGATCCGGCAAACAAACCACCGCTGGTAGCGGTGGTTTTTTTGTTTGCAAGCAGCAGATTACGCGC
AGAAAAAAAGGATCTCAAGAAGATCCTTTGATCTTTTCTACGGGGTCTGACGCTCAGTGGAACGAAAACT
CACGTTAAGGGATTTTGGTCATGAGATTATCAAAAAGGATCTTCACCTAGATCCTTTTAAATTAAAAATG
AAGTTTTAAATCAATCTAAAGTATATATGAGTAAACTTGGTCTGACAGTTACCAATGCTTAATCAGTGAG
GCACCTATCTCAGCGATCTGTCTATTTCGTTCATCCATAGTTGCCTGACTCCCCGTCGTGTAGATAACTA
CGATACGGGAGGGCTTACCATCTGGCCCCAGTGCTGCAATGATACCGCGAGACCCACGCTCACCGGCTCC
AGATTTATCAGCAATAAACCAGCCAGCCGGAAGGGCCGAGCGCAGAAGTGGTCCTGCAACTTTATCCGCC
TCCATCCAGTCTATTAATTGTTGCCGGGAAGCTAGAGTAAGTAGTTCGCCAGTTAATAGTTTGCGCAACG
TTGTTGCCATTGCTACAGGCATCGTGGTGTCACGCTCGTCGTTTGGTATGGCTTCATTCAGCTCCGGTTC
CCAACGATCAAGGCGAGTTACATGATCCCCCATGTTGTGCAAAAAAGCGGTTAGCTCCTTCGGTCCTCCG
ATCGTTGTCAGAAGTAAGTTGGCCGCAGTGTTATCACTCATGGTTATGGCAGCACTGCATAATTCTCTTA
CTGTCATGCCATCCGTAAGATGCTTTTCTGTGACTGGTGAGTACTCAACCAAGTCATTCTGAGAATAGTG
TATGCGGCGACCGAGTTGCTCTTGCCCGGCGTCAATACGGGATAATACCGCGCCACATAGCAGAACTTTA
AAAGTGCTCATCATTGGAAAACGTTCTTCGGGGCGAAAACTCTCAAGGATCTTACCGCTGTTGAGATCCA
GTTCGATGTAACCCACTCGTGCACCCAACTGATCTTCAGCATCTTTTACTTTCACCAGCGTTTCTGGGTG
AGCAAAAACAGGAAGGCAAAATGCCGCAAAAAAGGGAATAAGGGCGACACGGAAATGTTGAATACTCATA
CTCTTCCTTTTTCAATATTATTGAAGCATTTATCAGGGTTATTGTCTCATGAGCGGATACATATTTGAAT
GTATTTAGAAAAATAAACAAATAGGGGTTCCGCGCACATTTCCCCGAAAAGTGCCACCTG
